Addgene plasmid #135049: CMV-eGFP-Z1
Purpose: Enhanced Green fluorescent protein expression for mammalian cells under constitutive CMV Promoter in minimal backbone plasmid.
Depositing lab: Jordan Green. Depositing organization: Johns Hopkins University and School of Medicine. Publication: Engineering of episomal plasmid structure to enhance non-viral Poly(beta-amino ester) nanoparticle gene delivery to liver and brain cancer cells. Yang J, Kollings J, Idnani E, Wilson DR, Cozzone IG, Mendes S, Varanasi M, Tzeng SY, Green JJ. PLoS One. 2026 Jul 23;21(7):e0352468. doi: 10.1371/journal.pone.0352468. eCollection 2026. PubMed 42490567.
Backbone
  Vector backbone: Z1
  Backbone manufacturer: Green Lab
  Backbone size w/o insert (bp): 2226
  Total vector size (bp): 2946
  Vector type: Mammalian Expression, Synthetic Biology
Growth in bacteria
  Bacterial resistance: Bleocin (Zeocin), 50 μg/mL
  Growth temperature: 37°C
  Growth strain: DH5alpha
  Copy number: High Copy
Gene/Insert
  Gene/Insert name: eGFP (alt name: Enhanced Green Fluorescent Protein)
  Species: Synthetic
  Insert size (bp): 720
  Promoter: CMV Promoter
  Cloning method: Restriction Enzyme; 5′ cloning site KpnI (not destroyed); 3′ cloning site SpeI (not destroyed)
  Sequencing primers: 5′ cgcaaatgggcggtaggcgtg; 3′ cacgcctaccgcccatttgcg
Terms and licenses: Academic/Nonprofit Terms; Industry Terms: Not Available to Industry
How to cite: CMV-eGFP-Z1 was a gift from Jordan Green (Addgene plasmid # 135049 ; http://n2t.net/addgene:135049 ; RRID:Addgene_135049)
