[The description below was written by a language model from this plasmid's Addgene catalogue record and pLannotate feature annotations shown in this document.]
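Description:
CMV-eGFP-Z1 is a compact mammalian expression plasmid of 2,946 bp built on the Z1 backbone, a minimal 2,226 bp vector made by the depositing laboratory. It is propagated in E. coli from a high-copy ColE1/pUC-type origin of replication. Selection relies on the ble gene from Streptoalloteichus hindustanus, which encodes a bleomycin-binding protein that confers resistance to Zeocin/bleomycin-family antibiotics. The annotation places a T7 promoter and a fragment resembling the tac promoter just upstream of ble, and a fragment of the lambda t0 terminator just downstream, all on the strand opposite to the reporter cassette. No separate mammalian selection marker or mammalian episomal replication element is annotated.

The payload is a single constitutive reporter cassette. The human cytomegalovirus immediate early enhancer and promoter are followed by a short multiple cloning site and then the 720 bp mammalian codon-optimized EGFP coding sequence, which was inserted between KpnI and SpeI sites that remain intact. An SV40 polyadenylation signal lies downstream of EGFP, although the annotation tool reports it on the reverse strand. The adjacent short large T antigen fragment is most likely just part of that SV40-derived region rather than a functional coding element.

The construct provides strong, constitutive green fluorescence in transfected mammalian cells from a plasmid with little bacterial sequence. The associated publication concerns how plasmid structure affects non-viral gene delivery by poly(beta-amino ester) nanoparticles to liver and brain cancer cells. In that setting, a small EGFP reporter such as this one serves as a readout of transfection efficiency and expression.
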