Features (pLannotate 1.2.2; 11 found; start..end, strand, type, name):
     82..385     +  enhancer       CMV enhancer: human cytomegalovirus immediate early enhancer
    386..589     +  promoter       CMV promoter: human cytomegalovirus (CMV) immediate early promoter
    612..692     +  misc_feature   MCS: multiple cloning site
    700..1419    +  CDS            EGFP: the original enhanced GFP (Yang et al., 1996) mammalian codon-optimized
   1469..1590    -  polyA_signal   SV40 poly(A) signal: SV40 polyadenylation signal
   1613..1684    -  CDS            large T antigen (fragment): large T antigen from SV40 (simian virus 40)
   1724..1741    -  terminator     lambda t0 terminator (fragment): transcription terminator from phage lambda
   1752..2123    -  CDS            ble: BLE_STRHI - Experimental evidence at protein level: Swiss-Prot protein existence level 1. Binding protein with a strong affinity to the bleomycin family of antibiotics. From Streptoalloteichus hindustanus.
   2133..2151    -  promoter       T7 promoter: promoter for bacteriophage T7 RNA polymerase
   2171..2189    -  promoter       tac promoter (fragment): strong E. coli promoter; hybrid between the trp and lac UV5 promoters
   2262..2850    -  rep_origin     ori: high-copy-number ColE1/pMB1/pBR322/pUC origin of replication
>Addgene plasmid #135049 | CMV-eGFP-Z1 | addgene full sequence | sequence record 269408 | Addgene NGS Result
GGCCGCCTGCAGAAGCTTTACTAACTAGTAATAGTAATCAATTACGGGGTCATTAGTTCATAGCCCATAT
ATGGAGTTCCGCGTTACATAACTTACGGTAAATGGCCCGCCTGGCTGACCGCCCAACGACCCCCGCCCAT
TGACGTCAATAATGACGTATGTTCCCATAGTAACGCCAATAGGGACTTTCCATTGACGTCAATGGGTGGA
GTATTTACGGTAAACTGCCCACTTGGCAGTACATCAAGTGTATCATATGCCAAGTACGCCCCCTATTGAC
GTCAATGACGGTAAATGGCCCGCCTGGCATTATGCCCAGTACATGACCTTATGGGACTTTCCTACTTGGC
AGTACATCTACGTATTAGTCATCGCTATTACCATGGTGATGCGGTTTTGGCAGTACATCAATGGGCGTGG
ATAGCGGTTTGACTCACGGGGATTTCCAAGTCTCCACCCCATTGACGTCAATGGGAGTTTGTTTTGGCAC
CAAAATCAACGGGACTTTCCAAAATGTCGTAACAACTCCGCCCCATTGACGCAAATGGGCGGTAGGCGTG
TACGGTGGGAGGTCTATATAAGCAGAGCTGGTTTAGTGAACCGTCAGATCCGCTAGCGCTACCGGACTCA
GATCTCGAGCTCAAGCTTCGAATTCTGCAGTCGACGGTACCGCGGGCCCGGGATCCACCGGTCGCCACCA
TGGTGAGCAAGGGCGAGGAGCTGTTCACCGGGGTGGTGCCCATCCTGGTCGAGCTGGACGGCGACGTAAA
CGGCCACAAGTTCAGCGTGTCCGGCGAGGGCGAGGGCGATGCCACCTACGGCAAGCTGACCCTGAAGTTC
ATCTGCACCACCGGCAAGCTGCCCGTGCCCTGGCCCACCCTCGTGACCACCCTGACCTACGGCGTGCAGT
GCTTCAGCCGCTACCCCGACCACATGAAGCAGCACGACTTCTTCAAGTCCGCCATGCCCGAAGGCTACGT
CCAGGAGCGCACCATCTTCTTCAAGGACGACGGCAACTACAAGACCCGCGCCGAGGTGAAGTTCGAGGGC
GACACCCTGGTGAACCGCATCGAGCTGAAGGGCATCGACTTCAAGGAGGACGGCAACATCCTGGGGCACA
AGCTGGAGTACAACTACAACAGCCACAACGTCTATATCATGGCCGACAAGCAGAAGAACGGCATCAAGGT
GAACTTCAAGATCCGCCACAACATCGAGGACGGCAGCGTGCAGCTCGCCGACCACTACCAGCAGAACACC
CCCATCGGCGACGGCCCCGTGCTGCTGCCCGACAACCACTACCTGAGCACCCAGTCCGCCCTGAGCAAAG
ACCCCAACGAGAAGCGCGATCACATGGTCCTGCTGGAGTTCGTGACCGCCGCCGGGATCACTCTCGGCAT
GGACGAGCTGTACAAGTAAAGCGGCCGCGACTCTAGATGTACACATATGGCTAGCTGGCCAGACATGATA
AGATACATTGATGAGTTTGGACAAACCACAACTAGAATGCAGTGAAAAAAATGCTTTATTTGTGAAATTT
GTGATGCTATTGCTTTATTTGTAACCATTATAAGCTGCAATAAACAAGTTAACAACAACAATTGCATTCA
TTTTATGTTTCAGGTTCAGGGGGAGGTGTGGGAGGTTTTTTAAAGCAAGTAAAACCTCTACAAATGTGGT
ATGGAATTCTGGACTCACAAAGAAAAAACGCCCGGTGTGCAAGACCGAGCGTTCTGAACAATTTATCCTC
AGTCCTGCTCCTCTGCCACAAAGTGCACGCAGTTGCCGGCCGGGTCGCGCAGGGCGAACTCCCGCCCCCA
CGGCTGCTCGCCGATCTCGGTCATGGCCGGCCCGGAGGCGTCCCGGAAGTTCGTGGACACGACCTCCGAC
CACTCGGCGTACAGCTCGTCCAGGCCGCGCACCCACACCCAGGCCAGGGTGTTGTCCGGCACCACCTGGT
CCTGGACCGCGCTGATGAACAGGGTCACGTCGTCCCGGACCACACCGGCGAAGTCGTCCTCCACGAAGTC
CCGGGAGAACCCGAGCCGGTCGGTCCAGAACTCGACCGCTCCGGCGACGTCGCGCGCGGTGAGCACCGGA
ACGGCACTGGTCAACTTGGCCATGATGGCCCTCCTATAGTGAGTCGTATTATACTATGCCGATATACTAT
GCCGATGATTAATTGTCAAGGATCCTAAGAACATGTGAGCAAAAGGCCAGCAAAAGGCCAGGAACCGTAA
AAAGGCCGCGTTGCTGGCGTTTTTCCATAGGCTCCGCCCCCCTGACGAGCATCACAAAAATCGACGCTCA
AGTCAGAGGTGGCGAAACCCGACAGGACTATAAAGATACCAGGCGTTTCCCCCTGGAAGCTCCCTCGTGC
GCTCTCCTGTTCCGACCCTGCCGCTTACCGGATACCTGTCCGCCTTTCTCCCTTCGGGAAGCGTGGCGCT
TTCTCATAGCTCACGCTGTAGGTATCTCAGTTCGGTGTAGGTCGTTCGCTCCAAGCTGGGCTGTGTGCAC
GAACCCCCCGTTCAGCCCGACCGCTGCGCCTTATCCGGTAACTATCGTCTTGAGTCCAACCCGGTAAGAC
ACGACTTATCGCCACTGGCAGCAGCCACTGGTAACAGGATTAGCAGAGCGAGGTATGTAGGCGGTGCTAC
AGAGTTCTTGAAGTGGTGGCCTAACTACGGCTACACTAGAAGAACAGTATTTGGTATCTGCGCTCTGCTG
AAGCCAGTTACCTTCGGAAAAAGAGTTGGTAGCTCTTGATCCGGCAAACAAACCACCGCTGGTAGCGGTG
GTTTTTTTGTTTGCAAGCAGCAGATTACGCGCAGAAAAAAAGGATCTCAAGAAGATCCTTTGATCTTTTC
TACGGGGTCTGACGCTCAGTGAAAACTCACGTTAAGGGATTTTGGTCATGGCTAGTTAATTAACATTTAA
ATCAGC
